LOCUS       Exported 1849 bp ds-DNA circular SYN 13-MAY-2021
DEFINITION  EMMA toolkit Assembly connector J-K.
ACCESSION   .
VERSION     .
KEYWORDS    YCe2022 HC_Kan_conn_J-K
SOURCE      synthetic DNA construct
  ORGANISM  synthetic DNA construct
REFERENCE   1 (bases 1 to 1849)
  AUTHORS   Martella A, Matjusaitis M, Auxillos J, Pollard SM, Cai Y
  TITLE     EMMA: An Extensible Mammalian Modular Assembly Toolkit for the Rapid
            Design and Production of Diverse Expression Vectors.
  JOURNAL   ACS Synth Biol. 2017 Apr 24. doi: 10.1021/acssynbio.7b00016.
  PUBMED    28418644
REFERENCE   2 (bases 1 to 1849)
  AUTHORS   .
  TITLE     Direct Submission
  JOURNAL   Exported May 13, 2021 from SnapGene Server 1.1.58
            http://www.snapgene.com
FEATURES             Location/Qualifiers
     source          1..1849
                     /organism="synthetic DNA construct"
                     /mol_type="other DNA"
     primer_bind     complement(22..41)
                     /label=TK-pA-R
                     /note="Thymidine kinase polyA, reverse primer"
     terminator      130..161
                     /label=tonB terminator
                     /note="bidirectional E. coli tonB-P14 transcription
                     terminator"
     promoter        162..264
                     /label=cat promoter
                     /note="promoter of the E. coli cat gene encoding
                     chloramphenicol acetyltransferase"
     CDS             265..1080
                     /codon_start=1
                     /gene="aph(3')-Ia"
                     /product="aminoglycoside phosphotransferase"
                     /label=KanR
                     /note="confers resistance to kanamycin in bacteria or G418
                     (Geneticin(R)) in eukaryotes"
                     /translation="MSHIQRETSCSRPRLNSNMDADLYGYKWARDNVGQSGATIYRLYG
                     KPDAPELFLKHGKGSVANDVTDEMVRLNWLTEFMPLPTIKHFIRTPDDAWLLTTAIPGK
                     TAFQVLEEYPDSGENIVDALAVFLRRLHSIPVCNCPFNGDRVFRLAQAQSRMNNGLVGA
                     SDFDDERNGWPVEQVWKEMHKLLPFSPDSVVTHGDFSLDNLIFDEGKLIGCIDVGRVGI
                     ADRYQDLAILWNCLGEFSPSLQKRLFQKYGIDNPDMNKLQFHLMLDEFF"
     primer_bind     complement(338..357)
                     /label=Kan-R
                     /note="Kanamycin resistance gene, reverse primer"
     terminator      1101..1128
                     /label=T7Te terminator
                     /note="phage T7 early transcription terminator"
     rep_origin      complement(1140..1727)
                     /direction=LEFT
                     /label=ori
                     /note="high-copy-number ColE1/pMB1/pBR322/pUC origin of
                     replication"
     primer_bind     complement(1220..1239)
                     /label=pBR322ori-F
                     /note="pBR322 origin, forward primer"
     terminator      1749..1778
                     /label=T3Te terminator
                     /note="phage T3 early transcription terminator"
ORIGIN
        1 acgtctcgtg ctgaggctaa ctgaaacacg gaaggagaca atacaggaag gaacggtacg
       61 agacggacga attctctaga tatcgctcaa tactgaccat ttaaatcata cctgacctcc
      121 atagcagaaa gtcaaaagcc tccgaccgga ggcttttgac ttgatcggca cgtaagaggt
      181 tccaactttc accataatga aataagatca ctaccgggcg tattttttga gttatcgaga
      241 ttttcaggag ctaaggaagc taaaatgagc catattcaac gggaaacgtc ttgctcgagg
      301 ccgcgattaa attccaacat ggatgctgat ttatatgggt ataaatgggc tcgcgataat
      361 gtcgggcaat caggtgcgac aatctatcga ttgtatggga agcccgatgc gccagagttg
      421 tttctgaaac atggcaaagg tagcgttgcc aatgatgtta cagatgagat ggtcaggcta
      481 aactggctga cggaatttat gcctcttccg accatcaagc attttatccg tactcctgat
      541 gatgcatggt tactcaccac tgcgatccca gggaaaacag cattccaggt attagaagaa
      601 tatcctgatt caggtgaaaa tattgttgat gcgctggcag tgttcctgcg ccggttgcat
      661 tcgattcctg tttgtaattg tccttttaac ggcgatcgcg tatttcgtct cgctcaggcg
      721 caatcacgaa tgaataacgg tttggttggt gcgagtgatt ttgatgacga gcgtaatggc
      781 tggcctgttg aacaagtctg gaaagaaatg cataagcttt tgccattctc accggattca
      841 gtcgtcactc atggtgattt ctcacttgat aaccttattt ttgacgaggg gaaattaata
      901 ggttgtattg atgttggacg agtcggaatc gcagaccgat accaggatct tgccatccta
      961 tggaactgcc tcggtgagtt ttctccttca ttacagaaac ggctttttca aaaatatggt
     1021 attgataatc ctgatatgaa taaattgcag tttcacttga tgctcgatga gtttttctga
     1081 gggcccaaat gtaatcacct ggctcacctt cgggtgggcc tttctgcgtt gctggcgttt
     1141 ttccataggc tccgcccccc tgacgagcat cacaaaaatc gatgctcaag tcagaggtgg
     1201 cgaaacccga caggactata aagataccag gcgtttcccc ctggaagctc cctcgtgcgc
     1261 tctcctgttc cgaccctgcc gcttaccgga tacctgtccg cctttctccc ttcgggaagc
     1321 gtggcgcttt ctcatagctc acgctgtagg tatctcagtt cggtgtaggt cgttcgctcc
     1381 aagctgggct gtgtgcacga accccccgtt cagcccgacc gctgcgcctt atccggtaac
     1441 tatcgtcttg agtccaaccc ggtaagacac gacttatcgc cactggcagc agccactggt
     1501 aacaggatta gcagagcgag gtatgtaggc ggtgctacag agttcttgaa gtggtggcct
     1561 aactacggct acactagaag aacagtattt ggtatctgcg ctctgctgaa gccagttacc
     1621 tcggaaaaag agttggtagc tcttgatccg gcaaacaaac caccgctggt agcggtggtt
     1681 tttttgtttg caagcagcag attacgcgca gaaaaaaagg atctcaagaa gatcctttga
     1741 ttttctaccg aagaaaggcc cacccgtgaa ggtgagccag tgagttgatt gcagtccagt
     1801 tacgctggag tctgaggctc gtcctgaatg atatcaagct tgaattcgt
//
