>Addgene plasmid #100651 | YCe2022 HC_Kan_conn_J-K | depositor full sequence | sequence record 189572 | YCe2022 HC_Kan_conn_J-K sequence 1853 bps
ACGTCTCGTGCTGAGGCTAACTGAAACACGGAAGGAGACAATACAGGAAGGAACGGTACGAGACGGACGA
ATTCTCTAGATATCGCTCAATACTGACCATTTAAATCATACCTGACCTCCATAGCAGAAAGTCAAAAGCC
TCCGACCGGAGGCTTTTGACTTGATCGGCACGTAAGAGGTTCCAACTTTCACCATAATGAAATAAGATCA
CTACCGGGCGTATTTTTTGAGTTATCGAGATTTTCAGGAGCTAAGGAAGCTAAAATGAGCCATATTCAAC
GGGAAACGTCTTGCTCGAGGCCGCGATTAAATTCCAACATGGATGCTGATTTATATGGGTATAAATGGGC
TCGCGATAATGTCGGGCAATCAGGTGCGACAATCTATCGATTGTATGGGAAGCCCGATGCGCCAGAGTTG
TTTCTGAAACATGGCAAAGGTAGCGTTGCCAATGATGTTACAGATGAGATGGTCAGGCTAAACTGGCTGA
CGGAATTTATGCCTCTTCCGACCATCAAGCATTTTATCCGTACTCCTGATGATGCATGGTTACTCACCAC
TGCGATCCCAGGGAAAACAGCATTCCAGGTATTAGAAGAATATCCTGATTCAGGTGAAAATATTGTTGAT
GCGCTGGCAGTGTTCCTGCGCCGGTTGCATTCGATTCCTGTTTGTAATTGTCCTTTTAACGGCGATCGCG
TATTTCGTCTCGCTCAGGCGCAATCACGAATGAATAACGGTTTGGTTGGTGCGAGTGATTTTGATGACGA
GCGTAATGGCTGGCCTGTTGAACAAGTCTGGAAAGAAATGCATAAGCTTTTGCCATTCTCACCGGATTCA
GTCGTCACTCATGGTGATTTCTCACTTGATAACCTTATTTTTGACGAGGGGAAATTAATAGGTTGTATTG
ATGTTGGACGAGTCGGAATCGCAGACCGATACCAGGATCTTGCCATCCTATGGAACTGCCTCGGTGAGTT
TTCTCCTTCATTACAGAAACGGCTTTTTCAAAAATATGGTATTGATAATCCTGATATGAATAAATTGCAG
TTTCACTTGATGCTCGATGAGTTTTTCTAATGAGGGCCCAAATGTAATCACCTGGCTCACCTTCGGGTGG
GCCTTTCTGCGTTGCTGGCGTTTTTCCATAGGCTCCGCCCCCCTGACGAGCATCACAAAAATCGATGCTC
AAGTCAGAGGTGGCGAAACCCGACAGGACTATAAAGATACCAGGCGTTTCCCCCTGGAAGCTCCCTCGTG
CGCTCTCCTGTTCCGACCCTGCCGCTTACCGGATACCTGTCCGCCTTTCTCCCTTCGGGAAGCGTGGCGC
TTTCTCATAGCTCACGCTGTAGGTATCTCAGTTCGGTGTAGGTCGTTCGCTCCAAGCTGGGCTGTGTGCA
CGAACCCCCCGTTCAGCCCGACCGCTGCGCCTTATCCGGTAACTATCGTCTTGAGTCCAACCCGGTAAGA
CACGACTTATCGCCACTGGCAGCAGCCACTGGTAACAGGATTAGCAGAGCGAGGTATGTAGGCGGTGCTA
CAGAGTTCTTGAAGTGGTGGCCTAACTACGGCTACACTAGAAGAACAGTATTTGGTATCTGCGCTCTGCT
GAAGCCAGTTACCTCGGAAAAAGAGTTGGTAGCTCTTGATCCGGCAAACAAACCACCGCTGGTAGCGGTG
GTTTTTTTGTTTGCAAGCAGCAGATTACGCGCAGAAAAAAAGGATCTCAAGAAGATCCTTTGATTTTCTA
CCGAAGAAAGGCCCACCCGTGAAGGTGAGCCAGTGAGTTGATTGCAGTCCAGTTACGCTGGAGTCTGAGG
CTCGTCCTGAATGATATCAAGCTTGAATTCGTT
Features (pLannotate 1.2.2; 6 found; start..end, strand, type, name):
    130..161     +  terminator     tonB terminator: bidirectional E. coli tonB-P14 transcription terminator
    162..264     +  promoter       cat promoter: promoter of the E. coli cat gene encoding chloramphenicol acetyltransferase
    265..1080    +  CDS            KanR: aminoglycoside phosphotransferase; aph(3')-Ia; confers resistance to kanamycin in bacteria or G418 (Geneticin®) in eukaryotes
   1104..1131    +  terminator     T7Te terminator: phage T7 early transcription terminator
   1143..1730    -  rep_origin     ori: high-copy-number ColE1/pMB1/pBR322/pUC origin of replication
   1752..1781    -  terminator     T3Te terminator: phage T3 early transcription terminator
