[The description below was written by a language model from this plasmid's Addgene catalogue record, the feature table of its GenBank file and pLannotate feature annotations shown in this document.]
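Description:
YCe2022 HC_Kan_conn_J-K is a small, high-copy bacterial storage plasmid from the EMMA (Extensible Mammalian Modular Assembly) toolkit, built on the pSMART HC_Kan backbone and classed as a synthetic biology part vector. It is propagated in E. coli from a ColE1/pUC-type origin of replication and selected with kanamycin through the aph(3')-Ia aminoglycoside phosphotransferase gene, which the annotation places under the cat promoter. Three transcription terminators (the bidirectional tonB terminator, the phage T7 early terminator and the phage T3 early terminator) flank the marker and origin. Terminators arranged this way generally insulate a cloning region from read-through transcription in either direction and help keep inserts stable.

The payload is a synthetic assembly connector designated J-K. According to the depositor it is a DNA element with no biological function, used purely as a bridge that joins parts occupying positions 9 and 11 of the EMMA platform. It therefore lets a user skip the intervening slot when no functional part is wanted there, while keeping the ordered modular assembly of a mammalian expression vector intact. The connector itself is not annotated in either feature table, so its length, its exact location and the sites that release it cannot be read from the record, and the cloning sites are listed as unknown. The only feature outside the backbone elements is a primer-binding match to a thymidine kinase polyA reverse primer. The two sequence records differ slightly in length (1,849 versus 1,853 bp), with the features after the kanamycin gene shifted by three bases, but they show the same backbone architecture.
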