Addgene plasmid #100651: YCe2022 HC_Kan_conn_J-K
Purpose: EMMA toolkit Assembly connector J-K
Depositing lab: Yizhi Cai. Depositing organization: University of Edinburgh. Publication: EMMA: An Extensible Mammalian Modular Assembly Toolkit for the Rapid Design and Production of Diverse Expression Vectors. Martella A, Matjusaitis M, Auxillos J, Pollard SM, Cai Y. ACS Synth Biol. 2017 Apr 24. doi: 10.1021/acssynbio.7b00016. PubMed 28418644.
Backbone
  Vector backbone: pSMART HC_Kan
  Vector type: Synthetic Biology
Growth in bacteria
  Bacterial resistance: Kanamycin, 50 μg/mL
  Growth temperature: 37°C
  Growth strain: DH5alpha
  Copy number: High Copy
Gene/Insert
  Gene/Insert name: EMMA toolkit Assembly connector J-K
  Species: Synthetic
  Cloning method: Restriction Enzyme; 5′ cloning site Unknown (unknown if destroyed); 3′ cloning site Unknown (unknown if destroyed)
Terms and licenses: Academic/Nonprofit Terms; Industry Terms: Not Available to Industry
Depositor comments: DNA element with no function. It is used as a bridge to connect parts placed in position 9 and 11 of EMMA platform.
How to cite: YCe2022 HC_Kan_conn_J-K was a gift from Yizhi Cai (Addgene plasmid # 100651 ; http://n2t.net/addgene:100651 ; RRID:Addgene_100651)
